Addgene plasmid #214346: pET28a_Pro-IL-37
Purpose: Protein overexpression in bacteria
Depositing lab: Jonathan Kagan. Depositing organization: Boston Children's Hospital. Publication: Structural insights into cytokine cleavage by inflammatory caspase-4. Devant P, Dong Y, Mintseris J, Ma W, Gygi SP, Wu H, Kagan JC. Nature. 2023 Dec;624(7991):451-459. doi: 10.1038/s41586-023-06751-9. Epub 2023 Nov 22. PubMed 37993712.
Backbone
  Vector backbone: pET28a
  Backbone size w/o insert (bp): 5400
  Vector type: Bacterial Expression
Growth in bacteria
  Bacterial resistance: Kanamycin, 50 μg/mL
  Growth temperature: 37°C
  Growth strain: DH5alpha
  Copy number: High Copy
Gene/Insert
  Gene/Insert name: IL37 (alt names: Pro-IL-37; Pro-Interleukin-37)
  Species: H. sapiens (human)
  Entrez Gene: IL37 (a.k.a. FIL1, FIL1(ZETA), FIL1Z, IL-1F7, IL-1H, IL-1H4, IL-1RP1, IL-23, IL-37, IL1F7, IL1H4, IL1RP1)
  Promoter: T7
  Tag / fusion protein: His-TEV (N terminal on insert); Myc (C terminal on insert)
  Cloning method: Restriction Enzyme; 5′ cloning site BamHI (not destroyed); 3′ cloning site EcoRI (not destroyed)
  Sequencing primers: 5′ T7-fwd; 3′ T7-term
Terms and licenses: Academic/Nonprofit Terms; Industry Terms: Not Available to Industry
How to cite: pET28a_Pro-IL-37 was a gift from Jonathan Kagan (Addgene plasmid # 214346 ; http://n2t.net/addgene:214346 ; RRID:Addgene_214346)
