[The description below was written by a language model from this plasmid's Addgene catalogue record and pLannotate feature annotations shown in this document.]
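Description:
pET28a_Pro-IL-37 is a bacterial expression plasmid built on the pET28a backbone for overproducing the full-length precursor form of human interleukin-37 (IL37, also called IL-1F7) in E. coli. It carries a kanamycin resistance gene (aminoglycoside phosphotransferase) for selection and replicates from a ColE1/pBR322-type origin accompanied by the rop gene and the bom mobility region. The catalogue lists it as high copy, although rop normally moderates copy number in pET vectors. An f1 origin is also present, and short tetracycline-resistance and AmpR-promoter fragments in the annotation are backbone remnants rather than functional markers.

The IL37 coding sequence was inserted between BamHI and EcoRI sites downstream of a T7 promoter with an adjacent lac operator and the strong T7 gene 10 ribosome binding site, and is followed by the T7 terminator. The plasmid-borne lacI gene supplies lac repressor, so transcription depends on T7 RNA polymerase in the host and is induced with IPTG. According to the record, the protein is made with an N-terminal His tag followed by a TEV protease site, which allows affinity purification and subsequent tag removal. The feature table also shows the vector's thrombin site between these elements. The catalogue lists a C-terminal Myc tag, which the automated annotation does not call out. A His-tag fragment downstream of the insert is the vector's optional C-terminal tag, and the record does not indicate whether it is translated.

The stated purpose is protein overexpression in bacteria, and the associated publication concerns cytokine cleavage by inflammatory caspase-4, which suggests the recombinant pro-IL-37 was made for that kind of biochemical work.
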