Features (pLannotate 1.2.2; 22 found; start..end, strand, type, name):
     26..73      -  terminator     T7 terminator: transcription terminator for bacteriophage T7 RNA polymerase
     81..130     -  CDS            SET1 (fragment): solubility-enhancement tag derived from T7 phage gene 10B
    140..157     -  CDS            9xHis (fragment): 9xHis affinity tag
    231..884     -  CDS            IL37: IL37_HUMAN - Also known as FIL1Z, IL1F7, IL1H4, IL1RP1. Experimental evidence at protein level: Swiss-Prot protein existence level 1. Suppressor of innate inflammatory and immune responses involved in curbing excessive inflammation. This function requires SMAD3. Suppresses, or reduces, proinflammatory cytokine production, including IL1A and IL6, as well as CCL12, CSF1, CSF2, CXCL13, IL1B, IL23A and IL1RN, but spares anti-inflammatory cytokines. Inhibits dendritic cell activation. From Homo sapiens (Human).
    891..911     -  CDS            TEV site: tobacco etch virus (TEV) protease recognition and cleavage site
    918..935     -  CDS            thrombin site: thrombin recognition and cleavage site
    946..962     -  CDS            capTEV™ (fragment): composite tag for in vivo biotinylation, TEV protease cleavage, and 6xHis tagging
    981..1003    -  RBS            RBS: efficient ribosome binding site from bacteriophage T7 gene 10 (Olins and Rangwala, 1989)
   1018..1042    -  protein_bind   lac operator: The lac repressor binds to the lac operator to inhibit transcription in E. coli. This inhibition can be relieved by adding lactose or isopropyl-β-D-thiogalactopyranoside (IPTG). lac repressor encoded by lacI
   1043..1061    -  promoter       T7 promoter: promoter for bacteriophage T7 RNA polymerase
   1083..1362    +  CDS            TcR (fragment): tetracycline efflux protein; tet; confers resistance to tetracycline
   1370..1447    +  promoter       lacI promoter: lacI
   1448..2530    +  CDS            lacI: lac repressor; lacI; The lac repressor binds to the lac operator to inhibit transcription in E. coli. This inhibition can be relieved by adding lactose or isopropyl-β-D-thiogalactopyranoside (IPTG).
   2543..2564    +  protein_bind   CAP binding site: CAP binding activates transcription in the presence of cAMP. E. coli catabolite activator protein
   2579..2870    +  CDS            TcR (fragment): tetracycline efflux protein; tet; confers resistance to tetracycline
   2942..3322    -  CDS            YPB1_ECOLX: Protein predicted: Swiss-Prot protein existence level 4. From Escherichia coli.
   3339..3530    +  CDS            rop: Rop protein, which maintains plasmids at low copy number; rop
   3632..3771    +  misc_feature   bom: basis of mobility region from pBR322
   3957..4545    -  rep_origin     ori: high-copy-number ColE1/pMB1/pBR322/pUC origin of replication
   4667..5482    +  CDS            KanR: aminoglycoside phosphotransferase; aph(3')-Ia; confers resistance to kanamycin in bacteria or G418 (Geneticin®) in eukaryotes
   5491..5548    -  promoter       AmpR promoter (fragment): bla
   5601..6029    -  rep_origin     f1 ori (sequence partly withheld): f1 bacteriophage origin of replication; arrow indicates direction of (+) strand synthesis
>Addgene plasmid #214346 | pET28a_Pro-IL-37 | addgene full sequence | sequence record 423139 | Addgene NGS Result
ATCCGGATATAGTTCCTCCTTTCAGCAAAAAACCCCTCAAGACCCGTTTAGAGGCCCCAAGGGGTTATGC
TAGTTATTGCTCAGCGGTGGCAGCAGCCAACTCAGCTTCCTTTCGGGCTTTGTTAGCAGCCGGATCTCAG
TGGTGGTGGTGGTGGTGCTCGAGTGCGGCCGCAAGCTTGTCGACGGAGCTCGAATTCCTACAGATCCTCT
TCTGAGATGAGTTTTTGTTCATCGCTGACCTCACTGGGGCTCATTTCAGCTTTGCAAACTGGTTGAAATG
AAAATTCAATGTGTTTCCTGTTCTCAAATTTATCTGTCACCCCAACAGGCTCATTACAATTGCAGGAGGT
GCAGATGAACCATCCGGGGTGAGCCGCCGACTCCAGCATGTTCCAGGAGCCCACCTGAGCCCTATAAAAG
ATGAAGGGCCGGCGTGCTGATTCCTTTTGGGCAGCCAGCTTCATCAGTTTCTCCTTCTTCAGCTGAAGGG
ATGGATGACTTTGTCCTTTATCCTTGTCACAGTAGAGACAAAACTCCCCTTTAGAGACCCCCAGGAGAAT
CGGACTTCCTTTCTCCGCAGAGGCTGAGCTCAAGGATGAGGCTAATGCAAAGAAGATCTCTGGGCGTATG
TAGTTTTTATCTGGAACTGCTATGAGATTCCCAGAGTCCAGGACCAGTACTTTGTGATCCTGGTCATGAA
TGCTGAATTTCTTCGGGTTTAAGTTCTTCACCTTTGGACTTGTGTGAACAAAATTCATGGTGGGGAGGCT
TGGGCCTGGTTCCAGGGGGCTTCCAGCCGGGTCTTCTAAGCAGCACTGGGGTTCATCTTTTTCCCAGTCC
TCAGAGCCCATTTTCACTCCTGAGTTCTCCCCCACAAAGGACATGGATCCGCCCTGAAAATACAGGTTTT
CCATATGGCTGCCGCGCGGCACCAGGCCGCTGCTGTGATGATGATGATGATGGCTGCTGCCCATGGTATA
TCTCCTTCTTAAAGTTAAACAAAATTATTTCTAGAGGGGAATTGTTATCCGCTCACAATTCCCCTATAGT
GAGTCGTATTAATTTCGCGGGATCGAGATCTCGATCCTCTACGCCGGACGCATCGTGGCCGGCATCACCG
GCGCCACAGGTGCGGTTGCTGGCGCCTATATCGCCGACATCACCGATGGGGAAGATCGGGCTCGCCACTT
CGGGCTCATGAGCGCTTGTTTCGGCGTGGGTATGGTGGCAGGCCCCGTGGCCGGGGGACTGTTGGGCGCC
ATCTCCTTGCATGCACCATTCCTTGCGGCGGCGGTGCTCAACGGCCTCAACCTACTACTGGGCTGCTTCC
TAATGCAGGAGTCGCATAAGGGAGAGCGTCGAGATCCCGGACACCATCGAATGGCGCAAAACCTTTCGCG
GTATGGCATGATAGCGCCCGGAAGAGAGTCAATTCAGGGTGGTGAATGTGAAACCAGTAACGTTATACGA
TGTCGCAGAGTATGCCGGTGTCTCTTATCAGACCGTTTCCCGCGTGGTGAACCAGGCCAGCCACGTTTCT
GCGAAAACGCGGGAAAAAGTGGAAGCGGCGATGGCGGAGCTGAATTACATTCCCAACCGCGTGGCACAAC
AACTGGCGGGCAAACAGTCGTTGCTGATTGGCGTTGCCACCTCCAGTCTGGCCCTGCACGCGCCGTCGCA
AATTGTCGCGGCGATTAAATCTCGCGCCGATCAACTGGGTGCCAGCGTGGTGGTGTCGATGGTAGAACGA
AGCGGCGTCGAAGCCTGTAAAGCGGCGGTGCACAATCTTCTCGCGCAACGCGTCAGTGGGCTGATCATTA
ACTATCCGCTGGATGACCAGGATGCCATTGCTGTGGAAGCTGCCTGCACTAATGTTCCGGCGTTATTTCT
TGATGTCTCTGACCAGACACCCATCAACAGTATTATTTTCTCCCATGAAGACGGTACGCGACTGGGCGTG
GAGCATCTGGTCGCATTGGGTCACCAGCAAATCGCGCTGTTAGCGGGCCCATTAAGTTCTGTCTCGGCGC
GTCTGCGTCTGGCTGGCTGGCATAAATATCTCACTCGCAATCAAATTCAGCCGATAGCGGAACGGGAAGG
CGACTGGAGTGCCATGTCCGGTTTTCAACAAACCATGCAAATGCTGAATGAGGGCATCGTTCCCACTGCG
ATGCTGGTTGCCAACGATCAGATGGCGCTGGGCGCAATGCGCGCCATTACCGAGTCCGGGCTGCGCGTTG
GTGCGGATATCTCGGTAGTGGGATACGACGATACCGAAGACAGCTCATGTTATATCCCGCCGTTAACCAC
CATCAAACAGGATTTTCGCCTGCTGGGGCAAACCAGCGTGGACCGCTTGCTGCAACTCTCTCAGGGCCAG
GCGGTGAAGGGCAATCAGCTGTTGCCCGTCTCACTGGTGAAAAGAAAAACCACCCTGGCGCCCAATACGC
AAACCGCCTCTCCCCGCGCGTTGGCCGATTCATTAATGCAGCTGGCACGACAGGTTTCCCGACTGGAAAG
CGGGCAGTGAGCGCAACGCAATTAATGTAAGTTAGCTCACTCATTAGGCACCGGGATCTCGACCGATGCC
CTTGAGAGCCTTCAACCCAGTCAGCTCCTTCCGGTGGGCGCGGGGCATGACTATCGTCGCCGCACTTATG
ACTGTCTTCTTTATCATGCAACTCGTAGGACAGGTGCCGGCAGCGCTCTGGGTCATTTTCGGCGAGGACC
GCTTTCGCTGGAGCGCGACGATGATCGGCCTGTCGCTTGCGGTATTCGGAATCTTGCACGCCCTCGCTCA
AGCCTTCGTCACTGGTCCCGCCACCAAACGTTTCGGCGAGAAGCAGGCCATTATCGCCGGCATGGCGGCC
CCACGGGTGCGCATGATCGTGCTCCTGTCGTTGAGGACCCGGCTAGGCTGGCGGGGTTGCCTTACTGGTT
AGCAGAATGAATCACCGATACGCGAGCGAACGTGAAGCGACTGCTGCTGCAAAACGTCTGCGACCTGAGC
AACAACATGAATGGTCTTCGGTTTCCGTGTTTCGTAAAGTCTGGAAACGCGGAAGTCAGCGCCCTGCACC
ATTATGTTCCGGATCTGCATCGCAGGATGCTGCTGGCTACCCTGTGGAACACCTACATCTGTATTAACGA
AGCGCTGGCATTGACCCTGAGTGATTTTTCTCTGGTCCCGCCGCATCCATACCGCCAGTTGTTTACCCTC
ACAACGTTCCAGTAACCGGGCATGTTCATCATCAGTAACCCGTATCGTGAGCATCCTCTCTCGTTTCATC
GGTATCATTACCCCCATGAACAGAAATCCCCCTTACACGGAGGCATCAGTGACCAAACAGGAAAAAACCG
CCCTTAACATGGCCCGCTTTATCAGAAGCCAGACATTAACGCTTCTGGAGAAACTCAACGAGCTGGACGC
GGATGAACAGGCAGACATCTGTGAATCGCTTCACGACCACGCTGATGAGCTTTACCGCAGCTGCCTCGCG
CGTTTCGGTGATGACGGTGAAAACCTCTGACACATGCAGCTCCCGGAGACGGTCACAGCTTGTCTGTAAG
CGGATGCCGGGAGCAGACAAGCCCGTCAGGGCGCGTCAGCGGGTGTTGGCGGGTGTCGGGGCGCAGCCAT
GACCCAGTCACGTAGCGATAGCGGAGTGTATACTGGCTTAACTATGCGGCATCAGAGCAGATTGTACTGA
GAGTGCACCATTGCGGTGTGAAATACCGCACAGATGCGTAAGGAGAAAATACCGCATCAGGCGCTCTTCC
GCTTCCTCGCTCACTGACTCGCTGCGCTCGGTCGTTCGGCTGCGGCGAGCGGTATCAGCTCACTCAAAGG
CGGTAATACGGTTATCCACAGAATCAGGGGATAACGCAGGAAAGAACATGTGAGCAAAAGGCCAGCAAAA
GGCCAGGAACCGTAAAAAGGCCGCGTTGCTGGCGTTTTTCCATAGGCTCCGCCCCCCTGACGAGCATCAC
AAAAATCGACGCTCAAGTCAGAGGTGGCGAAACCCGACAGGACTATAAAGATACCAGGCGTTTCCCCCTG
GAAGCTCCCTCGTGCGCTCTCCTGTTCCGACCCTGCCGCTTACCGGATACCTGTCCGCCTTTCTCCCTTC
GGGAAGCGTGGCGCTTTCTCATAGCTCACGCTGTAGGTATCTCAGTTCGGTGTAGGTCGTTCGCTCCAAG
CTGGGCTGTGTGCACGAACCCCCCGTTCAGCCCGACCGCTGCGCCTTATCCGGTAACTATCGTCTTGAGT
CCAACCCGGTAAGACACGACTTATCGCCACTGGCAGCAGCCACTGGTAACAGGATTAGCAGAGCGAGGTA
TGTAGGCGGTGCTACAGAGTTCTTGAAGTGGTGGCCTAACTACGGCTACACTAGAAGGACAGTATTTGGT
ATCTGCGCTCTGCTGAAGCCAGTTACCTTCGGAAAAAGAGTTGGTAGCTCTTGATCCGGCAAACAAACCA
CCGCTGGTAGCGGTGGTTTTTTTGTTTGCAAGCAGCAGATTACGCGCAGAAAAAAAGGATCTCAAGAAGA
TCCTTTGATCTTTTCTACGGGGTCTGACGCTCAGTGGAACGAAAACTCACGTTAAGGGATTTTGGTCATG
AACAATAAAACTGTCTGCTTACATAAACAGTAATACAAGGGGTGTTATGAGCCATATTCAACGGGAAACG
TCTTGCTCTAGGCCGCGATTAAATTCCAACATGGATGCTGATTTATATGGGTATAAATGGGCTCGCGATA
ATGTCGGGCAATCAGGTGCGACAATCTATCGATTGTATGGGAAGCCCGATGCGCCAGAGTTGTTTCTGAA
ACATGGCAAAGGTAGCGTTGCCAATGATGTTACAGATGAGATGGTCAGACTAAACTGGCTGACGGAATTT
ATGCCTCTTCCGACCATCAAGCATTTTATCCGTACTCCTGATGATGCATGGTTACTCACCACTGCGATCC
CCGGGAAAACAGCATTCCAGGTATTAGAAGAATATCCTGATTCAGGTGAAAATATTGTTGATGCGCTGGC
AGTGTTCCTGCGCCGGTTGCATTCGATTCCTGTTTGTAATTGTCCTTTTAACAGCGATCGCGTATTTCGT
CTCGCTCAGGCGCAATCACGAATGAATAACGGTTTGGTTGATGCGAGTGATTTTGATGACGAGCGTAATG
GCTGGCCTGTTGAACAAGTCTGGAAAGAAATGCATAAACTTTTGCCATTCTCACCGGATTCAGTCGTCAC
TCATGGTGATTTCTCACTTGATAACCTTATTTTTGACGAGGGGAAATTAATAGGTTGTATTGATGTTGGA
CGAGTCGGAATCGCAGACCGATACCAGGATCTTGCCATCCTATGGAACTGCCTCGGTGAGTTTTCTCCTT
CATTACAGAAACGGCTTTTTCAAAAATATGGTATTGATAATCCTGATATGAATAAATTGCAGTTTCATTT
GATGCTCGATGAGTTTTTCTAAGAATTAATTCATGAGCGGATACATATTTGAATGTATTTAGAAAAATAA
ACAAATAGGGGTTCCGCGCACATTTCCCCGAAAAGTGCCACCTAAATTGTAAGCGTTAATATTTTGTTAA
AATTCGCGTTAAATTTTTGTTAAATCAGCTCATTTTTTAACCAATAGGCCGAAATCGGCAAAATCCCTTA
TAAATCAAAAGAATAGACCGAGATAGGGT
[37 nt withheld, positions 5700-5736]
AAAGAACGTGGACTCCAACGTCAAAGG
[49 nt withheld, positions 5764-5812]
T
[91 nt withheld, positions 5814-5904]
G
[124 nt withheld, positions 5906-6029]
CCCATTCGCCA
