>Addgene plasmid #214346 | pET28a_Pro-IL-37 | depositor partial sequence | sequence record 418096 | insert
ATGGGCAGCAGCCATCATCATCATCATCACAGCAGCGGCCTGGTGCCGCGCGGCAGCCATATGGAAAACC
TGTATTTTCAGGGCGGATCCATGTCCTTTGTGGGGGAGAACTCAGGAGTGAAAATGGGCTCTGAGGACTG
GGAAAAAGATGAACCCCAGTGCTGCTTAGAAGACCCGGCTGGAAGCCCCCTGGAACCAGGCCCAAGCCTC
CCCACCATGAATTTTGTTCACACAAGTCCAAAGGTGAAGAACTTAAACCCGAAGAAATTCAGCATTCATG
ACCAGGATCACAAAGTACTGGTCCTGGACTCTGGGAATCTCATAGCAGTTCCAGATAAAAACTACATACG
CCCAGAGATCTTCTTTGCATTAGCCTCATCCTTGAGCTCAGCCTCTGCGGAGAAAGGAAGTCCGATTCTC
CTGGGGGTCTCTAAAGGGGAGTTTTGTCTCTACTGTGACAAGGATAAAGGACAAAGTCATCCATCCCTTC
AGCTGAAGAAGGAGAAACTGATGAAGCTGGCTGCCCAAAAGGAATCAGCACGCCGGCCCTTCATCTTTTA
TAGGGCTCAGGTGGGCTCCTGGAACATGCTGGAGTCGGCGGCTCACCCCGGATGGTTCATCTGCACCTCC
TGCAATTGTAATGAGCCTGTTGGGGTGACAGATAAATTTGAGAACAGGAAACACATTGAATTTTCATTTC
AACCAGTTTGCAAAGCTGAAATGAGCCCCAGTGAGGTCAGCGATGAACAAAAACTCATCTCAGAAGAGGA
TCTGTAGGAATTC
